>Addgene plasmid #122479 | HA-IFITM3-V93-TAG | addgene full sequence | sequence record 237724 | Addgene NGS Result
CGTTACATAACTTACGGTAAATGGCCCGCCTGGCTGACCGCCCAACGACCCCCGCCCATTGACGTCAATA
ATGACGTATGTTCCCATAGTAACGCCAATAGGGACTTTCCATTGACGTCAATGGGTGGAGTATTTACGGT
AAACTGCCCACTTGGCAGTACATCAAGTGTATCATATGCCAAGTACGCCCCCTATTGACGTCAATGACGG
TAAATGGCCCGCCTGGCATTATGCCCAGTACATGACCTTATGGGACTTTCCTACTTGGCAGTACATCTAC
GTATTAGTCATCGCTATTACCATGGTGATGCGGTTTTGGCAGTACATCAATGGGCGTGGATAGCGGTTTG
ACTCACGGGGATTTCCAAGTCTCCACCCCATTGACGTCAATGGGAGTTTGTTTTGGCACCAAAATCAACG
GGACTTTCCAAAATGTCGTAACAACTCCGCCCCATTGACGCAAATGGGCGGTAGGCGTGTACGGTGGGAG
GTCTATATAAGCAGAGCTCGTTTAGTGAACCGTCAGATCGCCTGGAGACGCCATCCACGCTGTTTTGACC
TCCATAGAAGACACCGGGACCGATCCAGCCTCCGGACTCTAGAGGATCCGGTACTAGAGGAACTGAAAAA
CCAGAAAGTTAACTGGTAAGTTTAGTCTTTTTGTCTTTTATTTCAGGTCCCGGATCCGGTGGTGGTGCAA
ATCAAAGAACTGCTCCTCAGTGGATGTTGCCTTTACTTCTAGGCCTGTACGGAAGTGTTACTTCTGCTCT
AAAAGCTGCGGAATTGTACCCGCGGGCCCACCATGTACCCATACGATGTTCCAGATTACGCTCTTATGGC
CATGGAGGCCCGAATTCCCATGAATCACACTGTCCAAACCTTCTTCTCTCCTGTCAACAGTGGCCAGCCC
CCCAACTATGAGATGCTCAAGGAGGAGCACGAGGTGGCTGTGCTGGGGGCGCCCCACAACCCTGCTCCCC
CGACGTCCACCGTGATCCACATCCGCAGCGAGACCTCCGTGCCCGACCATGTCGTCTGGTCCCTGTTCAA
CACCCTCTTCATGAACCCCTGCTGCCTGGGCTTCATAGCATTCGCCTACTCCGTGAAGTCTAGGGACAGG
AAGATGGTTGGCGACTAGACCGGGGCCCAGGCCTATGCCTCCACCGCCAAGTGCCTGAACATCTGGGCCC
TGATTCTGGGCATCCTCATGACCATTCTGCTCATCGTCATCCCAGTGCTGATCTTCCAGGCCTATGGATA
ATAATAAGTCGACCGAGATCTCTCGAGGTACCGCGGCCGCGGGGATCCAGACATGATAAGATACATTGAT
GAGTTTGGACAAACCACAACTAGAATGCAGTGAAAAAAATGCTTTATTTGTGAAATTTGTGATGCTATTG
CTTTATTTGTAACCATTATAAGCTGCAATAAACAAGTTAACAACAACAATTGCATTCATTTTATGTTTCA
GGTTCAGGGGGAGGTGTGGGAGGTTTTTTCGGATCCTCTAGAGTCGATCTGCAGGCATGCTAGCTTGGCG
TAATCATGGTCATAGCTGTTTCCTGTGTGAAATTGTTATCCGCTCACAATTCCACACAACATACGAGCCG
GAAGCATAAAGTGTAAAGCCTGGGGTGCCTAATGAGTGAGCTAACTCACATTAATTGCGTTGCGCTCACT
GCCCGCTTTCCAGTCGGGAAACCTGTCGTGCCAGCTGCATTAATGAATCGGCCAACGCGCGGGGAGAGGC
GGTTTGCGTATTGGGCGCTCTTCCGCTTCCTCGCTCACTGACTCGCTGCGCTCGGTCGTTCGGCTGCGGC
GAGCGGTATCAGCTCACTCAAAGGCGGTAATACGGTTATCCACAGAATCAGGGGATAACGCAGGAAAGAA
CATGTGAGCAAAAGGCCAGCAAAAGGCCAGGAACCGTAAAAAGGCCGCGTTGCTGGCGTTTTTCCATAGG
CTCCGCCCCCCTGACGAGCATCACAAAAATCGACGCTCAAGTCAGAGGTGGCGAAACCCGACAGGACTAT
AAAGATACCAGGCGTTTCCCCCTGGAAGCTCCCTCGTGCGCTCTCCTGTTCCGACCCTGCCGCTTACCGG
ATACCTGTCCGCCTTTCTCCCTTCGGGAAGCGTGGCGCTTTCTCATAGCTCACGCTGTAGGTATCTCAGT
TCGGTGTAGGTCGTTCGCTCCAAGCTGGGCTGTGTGCACGAACCCCCCGTTCAGCCCGACCGCTGCGCCT
TATCCGGTAACTATCGTCTTGAGTCCAACCCGGTAAGACACGACTTATCGCCACTGGCAGCAGCCACTGG
TAACAGGATTAGCAGAGCGAGGTATGTAGGCGGTGCTACAGAGTTCTTGAAGTGGTGGCCTAACTACGGC
TACACTAGAAGAACAGTATTTGGTATCTGCGCTCTGCTGAAGCCAGTTACCTTCGGAAAAAGAGTTGGTA
GCTCTTGATCCGGCAAACAAACCACCGCTGGTAGCGGTGGTTTTTTTGTTTGCAAGCAGCAGATTACGCG
CAGAAAAAAAGGATCTCAAGAAGATCCTTTGATCTTTTCTACGGGGTCTGACGCTCAGTGGAACGAAAAC
TCACGTTAAGGGATTTTGGTCATGAGATTATCAAAAAGGATCTTCACCTAGATCCTTTTAAATTAAAAAT
GAAGTTTTAAATCAATCTAAAGTATATATGAGTAAACTTGGTCTGACAGTTACCAATGCTTAATCAGTGA
GGCACCTATCTCAGCGATCTGTCTATTTCGTTCATCCATAGTTGCCTGACTCCCCGTCGTGTAGATAACT
ACGATACGGGAGGGCTTACCATCTGGCCCCAGTGCTGCAATGATACCGCGAGACCCACGCTCACCGGCTC
CAGATTTATCAGCAATAAACCAGCCAGCCGGAAGGGCCGAGCGCAGAAGTGGTCCTGCAACTTTATCCGC
CTCCATCCAGTCTATTAATTGTTGCCGGGAAGCTAGAGTAAGTAGTTCGCCAGTTAATAGTTTGCGCAAC
GTTGTTGCCATTGCTACAGGCATCGTGGTGTCACGCTCGTCGTTTGGTATGGCTTCATTCAGCTCCGGTT
CCCAACGATCAAGGCGAGTTACATGATCCCCCATGTTGTGCAAAAAAGCGGTTAGCTCCTTCGGTCCTCC
GATCGTTGTCAGAAGTAAGTTGGCCGCAGTGTTATCACTCATGGTTATGGCAGCACTGCATAATTCTCTT
ACTGTCATGCCATCCGTAAGATGCTTTTCTGTGACTGGTGAGTACTCAACCAAGTCATTCTGAGAATAGT
GTATGCGGCGACCGAGTTGCTCTTGCCCGGCGTCAATACGGGATAATACCGCGCCACATAGCAGAACTTT
AAAAGTGCTCATCATTGGAAAACGTTCTTCGGGGCGAAAACTCTCAAGGATCTTACCGCTGTTGAGATCC
AGTTCGATGTAACCCACTCGTGCACCCAACTGATCTTCAGCATCTTTTACTTTCACCAGCGTTTCTGGGT
GAGCAAAAACAGGAAGGCAAAATGCCGCAAAAAAGGGAATAAGGGCGACACGGAAATGTTGAATACTCAT
ACTCTTCCTTTTTCAATATTATTGAAGCATTTATCAGGGTTATTGTCTCATGAGCGGATACATATTTGAA
TGTATTTAGAAAAATAAACAAATAGGGGTTCCGCGCACATTTCCCCGAAAAGTGCCACCTGACGTCTAAG
AAACCATTATTATCATGACATTAACCTATAAAAATAGGCGTATCACGAGGCCCTTTCGTCTCGCGCGTTT
CGGTGATGACGGTGAAAACCTCTGACACATGCAGCTCCCGGAGACGGTCACAGCTTGTCTGTAAGCGGAT
GCCGGGAGCAGACAAGCCCGTCAGGGCGCGTCAGCGGGTGTTGGCGGGTGTCGGGGCTGGCTTAACTATG
CGGCATCAGAGCAGATTGTACTGAGAGTGCACCATATGCGGTGTGAAATACCGCACAGATGCGTAAGGAG
AAAATACCGCATCAGGCGCCATTCGCCATTCAGGCTGCGCAACTGTTGGGAAGGGCGATCGGTGCGGGCC
TCTTCGCTATTACGCCAGCTGGCGAAAGGGGGATGTGCTGCAAGGCGATTAAGTTGGGTAACGCCAGGGT
TTTCCCAGTCACGACGTTGTAAAACGACGGCCAGTGAGTTCGAGCTTGCATGCCTGCAGGT
Features (pLannotate 1.2.2; 17 found; start..end, strand, type, name):
      1..304     +  enhancer       CMV enhancer: human cytomegalovirus immediate early enhancer
    305..508     +  promoter       CMV promoter: human cytomegalovirus (CMV) immediate early promoter
    646..742     +  intron         SV40 intron: modified SV40 intron with splice donor and acceptor sites
    806..832     +  CDS            3xHA (fragment): three tandem HA epitope tags
    860..1258    +  CDS            IFITM3: IFM3_HUMAN - Experimental evidence at protein level: Swiss-Prot protein existence level 1. IFN-induced antiviral protein which disrupts intracellular cholesterol homeostasis. Inhibits the entry of viruses to the host cell cytoplasm by preventing viral fusion with cholesterol depleted endosomes. May inactivate new enveloped viruses which buds out of the infected cell, by letting them go out with a cholesterol depleted membrane. Active against multiple viruses, including influenza A virus, SARS coronaviruses (SARS-CoV and SARS-CoV-2), Marburg virus (MARV), Ebola virus (EBOV), Dengue virus (DNV),
   1304..1438    -  polyA_signal   SV40 poly(A) signal: SV40 polyadenylation signal
   1573..1589    -  protein_bind   lac operator: The lac repressor binds to the lac operator to inhibit transcription in E. coli. This inhibition can be relieved by adding lactose or isopropyl-β-D-thiogalactopyranoside (IPTG). lac repressor encoded by lacI
   1597..1627    -  promoter       lac promoter: promoter for the E. coli lac operon
   1642..1663    -  protein_bind   CAP binding site: CAP binding activates transcription in the presence of cAMP. E. coli catabolite activator protein
   1676..1768    -  CDS            lacI (fragment): lac repressor; lacI; The lac repressor binds to the lac operator to inhibit transcription in E. coli. This inhibition can be relieved by adding lactose or isopropyl-β-D-thiogalactopyranoside (IPTG).
   1951..2539    -  rep_origin     ori: high-copy-number ColE1/pMB1/pBR322/pUC origin of replication
   2710..3570    -  CDS            AmpR: β-lactamase; bla; confers resistance to ampicillin, carbenicillin, and related antibiotics
   3571..3675    -  promoter       AmpR promoter: bla
   3770..3805    +  CDS            rop (fragment): Rop protein, which maintains plasmids at low copy number; rop
   3907..4006    +  misc_feature   bom (fragment): basis of mobility region from pBR322
   4012..4167    -  CDS            lacZα (fragment): LacZα fragment of β-galactosidase; lacZ fragment
   4173..2       -  misc_feature   MCS (fragment) (across the origin): pUC18/19 multiple cloning site
