[The description below was written by a language model from this plasmid's Addgene catalogue record and pLannotate feature annotations shown in this document.]
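Description:
HA-IFITM3-V93-TAG is a mammalian expression plasmid of about 4.2 kb built on the pCMV-HA backbone. It is propagated in E. coli through a high-copy ColE1/pUC-type origin and selected with ampicillin via the β-lactamase gene. The feature table also picks up short remnants of lac regulatory elements, lacZα, rop, bom and a pUC-type polylinker. These are backbone leftovers with no evident role in the construct's function.

The expression cassette is driven by the human cytomegalovirus immediate-early enhancer and promoter, followed by a modified SV40 intron that provides splice donor and acceptor sites. Next comes an HA epitope contributed by the backbone; it is annotated as a 27-nt fragment of a 3xHA feature, which is consistent with a single HA tag. The tag is fused to the N terminus of human IFITM3, cloned between EcoRI and SalI sites that remain intact, and an SV40 polyadenylation signal terminates the transcript. IFITM3 is an interferon-induced antiviral membrane protein that restricts entry of many enveloped viruses.

In this variant the codon for valine 93 has been replaced by the amber stop codon TAG. Expressed alone, the plasmid should therefore yield only a truncated product. When it is co-transfected with a suitable orthogonal tRNA synthetase/suppressor tRNA pair, which this plasmid does not carry, the amber codon is read through and an unnatural amino acid is installed at position 93. This gives full-length HA-tagged IFITM3 modified at a single site. The record does not specify the amino acid or the downstream chemistry. The associated study concerns IFITM3 engaging incoming virus particles and trafficking them to lysosomes.
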