Addgene plasmid #122479: HA-IFITM3-V93-TAG
Purpose: expresses human IFITM3 with unnatural amino acid incorporated site specifically in response to the amber codon TAG in mammalian cells when co-transfected with tRNA synthetase/tRNA pair.
Depositing lab: Howard Hang. Depositing organization: Rockefeller University. Publication: IFITM3 directly engages and shuttles incoming virus particles to lysosomes. Spence JS, He R, Hoffmann HH, Das T, Thinon E, Rice CM, Peng T, Chandran K, Hang HC. Nat Chem Biol. 2019 Jan 14. pii: 10.1038/s41589-018-0213-2. doi: 10.1038/s41589-018-0213-2. PubMed 30643282.
Backbone
  Vector backbone: pCMV-HA
  Backbone manufacturer: clontech
  Backbone size w/o insert (bp): 3800
  Total vector size (bp): 4191
  Vector type: Mammalian Expression
Growth in bacteria
  Bacterial resistance: Ampicillin, 100 μg/mL
  Growth temperature: 37°C
  Growth strain: DH5alpha
  Copy number: High Copy
Gene/Insert
  Gene/Insert name: IFITM3
  Species: H. sapiens (human)
  Mutation: Changed Valine 93 to amber codon
  Entrez Gene: IFITM3 (a.k.a. 1-8U, DSPA2b, IP15)
  Tag / fusion protein: HA (N terminal on backbone)
  Cloning method: Restriction Enzyme; 5′ cloning site EcoRI (not destroyed); 3′ cloning site SalI (not destroyed)
  Sequencing primers: 5′ GATCCGGTACTAGAGGAACTGAAAAAC
Terms and licenses: Academic/Nonprofit Terms; Industry Terms: Not Available to Industry
How to cite: HA-IFITM3-V93-TAG was a gift from Howard Hang (Addgene plasmid # 122479 ; http://n2t.net/addgene:122479 ; RRID:Addgene_122479)
